Addgene plasmid #74658: EP300
Purpose: Bacterial expression for structure determination; may not be full ORF
Depositing lab: Nicola Burgess-Brown. Depositing organization: University of Oxford.
Backbone
  Vector backbone: pNIC28-Bsa4
  Vector type: Bacterial Expression
Growth in bacteria
  Bacterial resistance: Kanamycin, 50 μg/mL
  Growth temperature: 37°C
  Growth strain: DH5alpha
  Copy number: Low Copy
Gene/Insert
  Gene/Insert name: EP300 (alt names: EP300A-c009; EP300AEP300: E1A binding protein p300)
  Species: H. sapiens (human)
  Insert size (bp): 439
  Entrez Gene: EP300 (a.k.a. KAT3B, MKHK2, RSTS2, p300)
  Promoter: T7
  Tag / fusion protein: His-6-TEV (N terminal on backbone)
  Cloning method: Ligation Independent Cloning
  Sequencing primers: 5′ T7; 3′ T7term
Terms and licenses: Academic/Nonprofit Terms; Industry Terms: Not Available to Industry
Depositor comments: T7/lac regulated, N-terminal His-tag, TEV, LIC cloning using BsaI cleavage/T4 polymerase, SacB stuffer fragment, pET28 backbone. gi|50345997
How to cite: EP300 was a gift from Nicola Burgess-Brown (Addgene plasmid # 74658 ; http://n2t.net/addgene:74658 ; RRID:Addgene_74658)
