[The description below was written by a language model from this plasmid's Addgene catalogue record.]
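Description:
EP300 is a bacterial expression plasmid built on pNIC28-Bsa4, a pET28-derived vector designed for high-throughput production of recombinant proteins for structural work. It is maintained in E. coli under kanamycin selection and is recorded as low copy. The record does not include a feature table, so the origin of replication and other backbone elements are not itemised beyond the depositor's note that the backbone derives from pET28.

The insert is a 439 bp fragment of human EP300, which encodes the E1A-binding protein p300 (also known as KAT3B), a transcriptional co-activator and lysine acetyltransferase. At this size the insert can cover only a small portion of the very large p300 protein, consistent with the stated caveat that it may not be the full ORF. The record does not say which domain or residue range is included. Expression is driven by a T7 promoter under lac regulation, so transcription depends on a host supplying T7 RNA polymerase and can be induced by relieving lac repression. The backbone contributes an N-terminal hexahistidine tag followed by a TEV protease site, which allows purification by immobilised metal affinity chromatography and then removal of the tag by cleavage.

The fragment was introduced by ligation-independent cloning, in which BsaI digestion and T4 polymerase treatment generate the compatible overhangs. In the parental vector the cloning site is occupied by a SacB stuffer, which normally provides counter-selection against uncut or non-recombinant vector and is replaced by the insert. The stated purpose is bacterial expression of the p300 fragment for structure determination.
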