>Addgene plasmid #74658 | EP300 | depositor partial sequence | sequence record 140919 | insert
ATGCACCATCATCATCATCATTCTTCTGGTGTAGATCTGGGTACCGAGAACCTGTACTTCCAATCCATGA
TTTTCAAACCGGAAGAACTGCGTCAGGCCCTGATGCCGACCCTGGAAGCCCTGTATCGTCAGGATCCGGA
AAGCCTGCCGTTTCGCCAGCCGGTGGATCCGCAGCTGCTGGGTATCCCGGATTATTTTGATATTGTTAAA
AGCCCGATGGATCTGAGCACCATTAAACGTAAACTGGATACCGGCCAGTATCAGGAACCGTGGCAGTATG
TTGATGATATTTGGCTGATGTTTAATAATGCGTGGCTGTATAATCGCAAAACCAGCCGCGTTTATAAATA
TTGTAGCAAACTGAGCGAAGTGTTTGAACAGGAAATTGATCCGGTGATGCAGAGCCTGGGCTGACAGTAA
AGGTGGATACGGATCCGAA
