>Addgene plasmid #74658 | EP300 | addgene partial sequence | sequence record 142516 | T7 5'-TAATACGACTCACTATAGGG-3'
ACTTTAAGAAGGAGATATACATATGCACCATCATCATCATCATTCTTCTGGTGTAGATCTGGGTACCGAG
AACCTGTACTTCCAATCCATGATTTTCAAACCGGAAGAACTGCGTCAGGCCCTGATGCCGACCCTGGAAG
CCCTGTATCGTCAGGATCCGGAAAGCCTGCCGTTTCGCCAGCCGGTGGATCCGCAGCTGCTGGGTATCCC
GGATTATTTTGATATTGTTAAAAGCCCGATGGATCTGAGCACCATTAAACGTAAACTGGATACCGGCCAG
TATCAGGAACCGTGGCAGTATGTTGATGATATTTGGCTGATGTTTAATAATGCGTGGCTGTATAATCGCA
AAACCAGCCGCGTTTATAAATATTGTAGCAAACTGAGCGAAGTGTTTGAACAGGAAATTGATCCGGTGAT
GCAGAGCCTGGGCTGACAGTAAAGGTGGATACGGATCCGAATTCGAGCTCCGTCGACAAGCTTGCGGCCG
CACTCGAGCACCACCACCACCACCACTGAGATCCGGCTGCTAACAAAGCCCGAAAGGAAGCTGAGTTGGC
TGCTGCCACCGCTGAGCAATAACTAGCATAACCCCTTGGGGCCTCTAAACGGGTCTTGAGGGGTTTTTTG
CTGAAAGGAGGAACTATATCCGGATTGGCGAATGGG
[124 nt withheld, positions 667-790]
CGCCGGCTT
