>Addgene plasmid #74658 | EP300 | addgene partial sequence | sequence record 142517 | T7term 5'-GCTAGTTATTGCTCAGCGG-3'
TTGTTAGCAGCCGGATCTCAGTGGTGGTGGTGGTGGTGCTCGAGTGCGGCCGCAAGCTTGTCGACGGAGC
TCGAATTCGGATCCGTATCCACCTTTACTGTCAGCCCAGGCTCTGCATCACCGGATCAATTTCCTGTTCA
AACACTTCGCTCAGTTTGCTACAATATTTATAAACGCGGCTGGTTTTGCGATTATACAGCCACGCATTAT
TAAACATCAGCCAAATATCATCAACATACTGCCACGGTTCCTGATACTGGCCGGTATCCAGTTTACGTTT
AATGGTGCTCAGATCCATCGGGCTTTTAACAATATCAAAATAATCCGGGATACCCAGCAGCTGCGGATCC
ACCGGCTGGCGAAACGGCAGGCTTTCCGGATCCTGACGATACAGGGCTTCCAGGGTCGGCATCAGGGCCT
GACGCAGTTCTTCCGGTTTGAAAATCATGGATTGGAAGTACAGGTTCTCGGTACCCAGATCTACACCAGA
AGAATGATGATGATGATGGTGCATATGTATATCTCCTTCTTAAAGTTAAACAAAATTATTTCTAGAGGGG
AATTGTTATCCGCTCACAATTCCCCTATAGTGAGTCGTATTAATTTCGCGGGATCGAGATCTCGATCCTC
TACGCCGGACGCATCGTGGCCGGCATCACCGGCGCCACAGGTGCGGTTGCTGGCGCCTATATCGCCGACA
TCACCGATGGGGAAGATCGGGCTCGCCACTTCGGGCTCATGAGCGCTTGTTTCGGCGTGGGTATGGTGGC
AGGCCCCGTGGCCGGGGGACTGTTGG
